Addgene plasmid #178302: pAC-BETAipi-ispA/dxs
Purpose: Produces beta-carotene in E. coli; pAC-BETAipi inserted with an operon containing ispA and dxs from E. coli.
Depositing lab: Yanran Li. Depositing organization: University of California, Riverside. Publication: Establishment of strigolactone-producing bacterium-yeast consortium. Wu S, Ma X, Zhou A, Valenzuela A, Zhou K, Li Y. Sci Adv. 2021 Sep 17;7(38):eabh4048. doi: 10.1126/sciadv.abh4048. Epub 2021 Sep 17. PubMed 34533983.
Backbone
  Vector backbone: pAC-BETAipi
  Backbone manufacturer: F. X. Cunningham Jr.
  Backbone size w/o insert (bp): 9259
  Total vector size (bp): 12634
  Vector type: Bacterial Expression
Growth in bacteria
  Bacterial resistance: Chloramphenicol, 25 μg/mL
  Growth temperature: 30°C
  Growth strain: Top10
  Copy number: Low Copy
Gene/Insert 1
  Gene/Insert name: ispA
  Species: E. coli
  Insert size (bp): 900
Gene/Insert 2
  Gene/Insert name: dxs (alt name: 1-deoxy-D-xylulose-5-phosphate synthase)
  Species: E. coli
  Insert size (bp): 1863
Terms and licenses: Academic/Nonprofit Terms; Industry Terms: Not Available to Industry
How to cite: pAC-BETAipi-ispA/dxs was a gift from Yanran Li (Addgene plasmid # 178302 ; http://n2t.net/addgene:178302 ; RRID:Addgene_178302)
