[The description below was written by a language model from this plasmid's Addgene catalogue record and pLannotate feature annotations shown in this document.]
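Description:
pAC-BETAipi-ispA/dxs is a low-copy bacterial expression plasmid that makes E. coli accumulate beta-carotene. It was built by inserting an E. coli operon carrying ispA and dxs into the pAC-BETAipi carotenoid plasmid. The backbone is of the pACYC type. It replicates from a p15A origin, which is compatible with ColE1-type plasmids and so allows co-transformation with a second expression vector. Selection is by chloramphenicol resistance (cat gene with its own promoter). The tetracycline resistance gene survives only as fragments flanking the cloned DNA, along with its tet promoter, so it appears to have been disrupted by the insertions. The catalogue gives a total size of about 12.6 kb, whereas the sequenced record is slightly longer at about 13.0 kb.

The carotenoid payload is a gene cluster annotated by homology to Pantoea/Erwinia-type enzymes. It comprises crtE (geranylgeranyl diphosphate synthase), crtB (phytoene synthase), crtI (phytoene desaturase, yielding lycopene) and crtY (lycopene cyclase, yielding beta-carotene). A type 2 isopentenyl diphosphate isomerase (fni, the "ipi" of the name) balances IPP and DMAPP supply. The genes crtX and crtZ are present only as fragments, so the pathway should stop at beta-carotene rather than continuing to zeaxanthin and its glucosides.

The added segment contains xseB, ispA (farnesyl diphosphate synthase) and dxs (1-deoxy-D-xylulose-5-phosphate synthase, the entry enzyme of the MEP pathway) in the same orientation, consistent with a native operon fragment. These genes are intended to increase precursor flux into the carotenoid pathway. No dedicated promoter for this operon is annotated. The associated publication concerns a bacterium-yeast consortium for strigolactone production, in which beta-carotene would plausibly serve as the precursor made on the bacterial side.
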