Features (pLannotate 1.2.2; 20 found; start..end, strand, type, name):
     55..231     -  CDS            crtZ (fragment): CRTZ_PANAN - Protein inferred from homology: Swiss-Prot protein existence level 3. Catalyzes the hydroxylation reaction from beta-carotene to zeaxanthin. From Pantoea ananas (Erwinia uredovora).
    597..783     +  CDS            TcR (fragment): tetracycline efflux protein; tet; confers resistance to tetracycline
   1037..1276    +  CDS            xseB: EX7S_ECOLI - Also known as yajE. Experimental evidence at protein level: Swiss-Prot protein existence level 1. Bidirectionally degrades single-stranded DNA into large acid- insoluble oligonucleotides, which are then degraded further into small acid-soluble oligonucleotides. It can also degrade 3' or 5' ss regions extending from the termini of duplex DNA molecules and displaced ss regions. From Escherichia coli (strain K12).
   1279..2175    +  CDS            ispA: ISPA_ECOLI - Experimental evidence at protein level: Swiss-Prot protein existence level 1. From Escherichia coli (strain K12).
   2203..4062    +  CDS            dxs: DXS_ECOLI - Also known as yajP. Experimental evidence at protein level: Swiss-Prot protein existence level 1. Catalyzes the acyloin condensation reaction between C atoms 2 and 3 of pyruvate and glyceraldehyde 3-phosphate to yield 1-deoxy-D- xylulose-5-phosphate (DXP). From Escherichia coli (strain K12).
   4261..4920    -  CDS            CmR: chloramphenicol acetyltransferase; cat; confers resistance to chloramphenicol
   4921..5023    -  promoter       cat promoter: promoter of the E. coli cat gene encoding chloramphenicol acetyltransferase
   5144..5287    +  mobile_element IS1 (fragment): prokaryotic transposable element IS1
   5406..5461    -  rep_origin     RSF ori (fragment): Plasmids containing the RSF 1030 origin of replication can be propagated in E. coli cells that contain additional plasmids with compatible origins.
   5549..6094    -  rep_origin     p15A ori: Plasmids containing the medium-copy-number p15A origin of replication can be propagated in E. coli cells that contain a second plasmid with the ColE1 origin.
   6206..6234    +  promoter       tet promoter: E. coli promoter for tetracycline efflux protein gene
   6282..6575    +  CDS            TcR (fragment): tetracycline efflux protein; tet; confers resistance to tetracycline
   6694..7614    +  CDS            crtE: CRTE_PSEVU - Experimental evidence at protein level: Swiss-Prot protein existence level 1. Catalyzes the condensation of farnesyl diphosphate (FPP) and isopentenyl diphosphate (IPP) to yield geranylgeranyl diphosphate (GGPP) needed for biosynthesis of carotenoids and diterpenes. From Pseudescherichia vulneris (Escherichia vulneris).
   7680..8720    +  CDS            fni: IDI2_PSEVU - Protein inferred from homology: Swiss-Prot protein existence level 3. Involved in the biosynthesis of isoprenoids. Catalyzes the 1,3-allylic rearrangement of the homoallylic substrate isopentenyl (IPP) to its allylic isomer, dimethylallyl diphosphate (DMAPP). From Pseudescherichia vulneris (Escherichia vulneris).
   8720..8812    +  CDS            crtX (fragment): CRTX_PSEVU - Also known as ugt101. Experimental evidence at protein level: Swiss-Prot protein existence level 1. Catalyzes the glycosylation reaction which converts zeaxanthin to zeaxanthin bis(beta-D-glucoside). The reaction proceeds in two steps with the monoglucoside as an intermediate. From Pseudescherichia vulneris (Escherichia vulneris).
   8805..9015    -  rep_origin     p15A ori (fragment): Plasmids containing the medium-copy-number p15A origin of replication can be propagated in E. coli cells that contain a second plasmid with the ColE1 origin.
   9137..9490    +  CDS            crtX (fragment): CRTX_PSEVU - Also known as ugt101. Experimental evidence at protein level: Swiss-Prot protein existence level 1. Catalyzes the glycosylation reaction which converts zeaxanthin to zeaxanthin bis(beta-D-glucoside). The reaction proceeds in two steps with the monoglucoside as an intermediate. From Pseudescherichia vulneris (Escherichia vulneris).
   9493..10647   +  CDS            crtY: CRTY_PSEVU - Experimental evidence at protein level: Swiss-Prot protein existence level 1. Catalyzes the cyclization reaction which converts lycopene to beta-carotene. From Pseudescherichia vulneris (Escherichia vulneris).
  10647..12119   +  CDS            crtI: CRTI_PANAN - Experimental evidence at protein level: Swiss-Prot protein existence level 1. Converts 15-cis-phytoene into all-trans-lycopene via the intermediary of all-trans-phytofluene, all-trans-zeta-carotene and all- trans-neurosporene, by the introduction of four double bonds. From Pantoea ananas (Erwinia uredovora).
  12122..71      +  CDS            crtB (across the origin): CRTB_PANAN - Experimental evidence at protein level: Swiss-Prot protein existence level 1. Involved in the biosynthesis of carotenoids. Catalyzes the condensation of two molecules of geranylgeranyl diphosphate (GGPP) to give prephytoene diphosphate (PPPP) and the subsequent rearrangement of the cyclopropylcarbinyl intermediate to yield the 15-cis-phytoene isomer. From Pantoea ananas (Erwinia uredovora).
>Addgene plasmid #178302 | pAC-BETAipi-ispA/dxs | addgene full sequence | sequence record 375403 | Addgene NGS Result
CACCGGGGCAGGTTATTCGGGCGAAGACGACGAGGGTGACGCCGCGTCCGGCCGGTCTTTGGCAGCGTCC
CGTTTAGGCGGGCGGCCATGACGTTCACGCAGGATCGCCTGTAGGTCGGCAGGCTTGCGGGCGTAAATAA
AACCGAAGGAGACGCAGCCCTCCCGGCCGCGCACCGCGTGGTGCAGGCGGTGGGCGACGTAGAGCCGCTT
CAGGTAGCCCCGGCGCGGGATCCCGCCTCGCCGTGCTGTCCGGTCTCAACCTGATCCGCCAGAATCGAGC
CAACGGGATCGGCCAGCACGAATTCGGTATGCGGAGAGTGTTTGGCAAACCATGCCTGCAAGCCACCCAG
CGTGCCGCCGGAGCCAACGCCTACTACCACGGCATCAACCCTGCCTGCCAGCTGGTCGAACAGCTCCGGT
GCGGTGGTGGTGGCGTGCGCCAGCGGGTTGGCCGGGTTAGAGAACTGATCAATATAGTAAGCACCCGGCG
TCTCCTCTGCCAGGCGGCGGGCGTAGTCCTGATAGTACTCCGGGTGGCCCTTTGTCACGTCGGAGCGGGT
CAGGCGCACATCAACACCCAGCGCACGCAGGTGGTAGATCCTCTACGCCGGACGCATCGTGGCCGGCATC
ACCGGCGCCACAGGTGCGGTTGCTGGCGCCTATATCGCCGACATCACCGATGGGGAAGATCGGGCTCGCC
ACTTCGGGCTCATGAGCGCTTGTTTCGGCGTGGGTATGGTGGCAGGCCCCGTGGCCGGGGGACTGTTGGG
CGCCATCTCCTTGGGGTCGAATTTGCTTTCGAATTTCTGCCATTCATCCGCTTATTATCACTTATTCAGG
CGTAGGTTGGCAAGCCTTAAGCGACTTGTATAGGGAAAAATACAGCAGCCCACACCTGCGGCTGCATCCA
GGCGCGGAAGTATACCACTAACATCGCTTTGCTGTGCACATCACCTTACCATTGCGCGTTATTTGCTATT
TGCCCTGAGTCCGTTACCATGACGGGGCGAAAAATATTGAGAGTCAGACATTCATTATGCCGAAGAAAAA
TGAGGCGCCCGCCAGCTTTGAAAAGGCGCTGAGCGAGCTGGAACAGATTGTAACCCGTCTGGAAAGTGGC
GACCTGCCGCTGGAAGAGGCGCTGAACGAGTTCGAACGCGGCGTGCAGCTGGCACGTCAGGGGCAGGCCA
AATTACAACAAGCCGAACAGCGCGTACAAATTCTGCTGTCTGACAATGAAGACGCCTCTCTAACCCCTTT
TACACCGGACAATGAGTAATGGACTTTCCGCAGCAACTCGAAGCCTGCGTTAAGCAGGCCAACCAGGCGC
TGAGCCGTTTTATCGCCCCACTGCCCTTTCAGAACACTCCCGTGGTCGAAACCATGCAGTATGGCGCATT
ATTAGGTGGTAAGCGCCTGCGACCTTTCCTGGTTTATGCCACCGGTCATATGTTCGGCGTTAGCACAAAC
ACGCTGGACGCACCCGCTGCCGCCGTTGAGTGTATCCACGCTTACTCATTAATTCATGATGATTTACCGG
CAATGGATGATGACGATCTGCGTCGCGGTTTGCCAACCTGCCATGTGAAGTTTGGCGAAGCAAACGCGAT
TCTCGCTGGCGACGCTTTACAAACGCTGGCGTTCTCGATTTTAAGCGATGCCGATATGCCGGAAGTGTCG
GACCGCGACAGAATTTCGATGATTTCTGAACTGGCGAGCGCCAGTGGTATTGCCGGAATGTGCGGTGGTC
AGGCATTAGATTTAGACGCGGAAGGCAAACACGTACCTCTGGACGCGCTTGAGCGTATTCATCGTCATAA
AACCGGCGCATTGATTCGCGCCGCCGTTCGCCTTGGTGCATTAAGCGCCGGAGATAAAGGACGTCGTGCT
CTGCCGGTACTCGACAAGTATGCAGAGAGCATCGGCCTTGCCTTCCAGGTTCAGGATGACATCCTGGATG
TGGTGGGAGATACTGCAACGTTGGGAAAACGCCAGGGTGCCGACCAGCAACTTGGTAAAAGTACCTACCC
TGCACTTCTGGGTCTTGAGCAAGCCCGGAAGAAAGCCCGGGATCTGATCGACGATGCCCGTCAGTCGCTG
AAACAACTGGCTGAACAGTCACTCGATACCTCGGCACTGGAAGCGCTAGCGGACTACATCATCCAGCGTA
ATAAATAAACAATAAGTATTAATAGGCCCCTGATGAGTTTTGATATTGCCAAATACCCGACCCTGGCACT
GGTCGACTCCACCCAGGAGTTACGACTGTTGCCGAAAGAGAGTTTACCGAAACTCTGCGACGAACTGCGC
CGCTATTTACTCGACAGCGTGAGCCGTTCCAGCGGGCACTTCGCCTCCGGGCTGGGCACGGTCGAACTGA
CCGTGGCGCTGCACTATGTCTACAACACCCCGTTTGACCAATTGATTTGGGATGTGGGGCATCAGGCTTA
TCCGCATAAAATTTTGACCGGACGCCGCGACAAAATCGGCACCATCCGTCAGAAAGGCGGTCTGCACCCG
TTCCCGTGGCGCGGCGAAAGCGAATATGACGTATTAAGCGTCGGGCATTCATCAACCTCCATCAGTGCCG
GAATTGGTATTGCGGTTGCTGCCGAAAAAGAAGGCAAAAATCGCCGCACCGTCTGTGTCATTGGCGATGG
CGCGATTACCGCAGGCATGGCGTTTGAAGCGATGAATCACGCGGGCGATATCCGTCCTGATATGCTGGTG
ATTCTCAACGACAATGAAATGTCGATTTCCGAAAATGTCGGCGCGCTCAACAACCATCTGGCACAGCTGC
TTTCCGGTAAGCTTTACTCTTCACTGCGCGAAGGCGGGAAAAAAGTTTTCTCTGGCGTGCCGCCAATTAA
AGAGCTGCTCAAACGCACCGAAGAACATATTAAAGGCATGGTAGTGCCTGGCACGTTGTTTGAAGAGCTG
GGCTTTAACTACATCGGCCCGGTGGACGGTCACGATGTGCTGGGGCTTATCACCACGCTAAAGAACATGC
GCGACCTGAAAGGCCCGCAGTTCCTGCATATCATGACCAAAAAAGGTCGTGGTTATGAACCGGCAGAAAA
AGACCCGATCACTTTCCACGCCGTGCCTAAATTTGATCCCTCCAGCGGTTGTTTGCCGAAAAGTAGCGGC
GGTTTGCCGAGCTATTCAAAAATCTTTGGCGACTGGTTGTGCGAAACGGCAGCGAAAGACAACAAGCTGA
TGGCGATTACTCCGGCGATGCGTGAAGGTTCCGGCATGGTCGAGTTTTCACGTAAATTCCCGGATCGCTA
CTTCGACGTGGCAATTGCCGAGCAACACGCGGTGACCTTTGCTGCGGGTCTGGCGATTGGTGGGTACAAA
CCCATTGTCGCGATTTACTCCACTTTCCTGCAACGCGCCTATGATCAGGTGCTGCATGACGTGGCGATTC
AAAAGCTTCCGGTCCTGTTCGCCATCGACCGCGCGGGCATTGTTGGTGCTGACGGTCAAACCCATCAGGG
TGCTTTTGATCTCTCTTACCTGCGCTGCATACCGGAAATGGTCATTATGACCCCGAGCGATGAAAACGAA
TGTCGCCAGATGCTCTATACCGGCTATCACTATAACGATGGCCCGTCAGCGGTGCGCTACCCGCGTGGCA
ACGCGGTCGGCGTGGAACTGACGCCGCTGGAAAAACTACCAATTGGCAAAGGCATTGTGAAGCGTCGTGG
CGAGAAACTGGCGATCCTTAACTTTGGTACGCTGATGCCAGAAGCGGCGAAAGTCGCCGAATCGCTGAAC
GCCACGCTGGTCGATATGCGTTTTGTGAAACCGCTTGATGAAGCGTTAATTCTGGAAATGGCCGCCAGCC
ATGAAGCGCTGGTCACCGTAGAAGAAAACGCCATTATGGGCGGCGCAGGCAGCGGCGTGAACGAAGTGCT
GATGGCCCATCGTAAACCAGTACCCGTGCTGAACATTGGCCTGCCGGACTTCTTTATTCCGCAAGGAACT
CAGGAAGAAATGCGCGCCGAACTCGGCCTCGATGCCGCTGGTATGGAAGCCAAAATCAAGGCCTGGCTGG
CATAATCCCTACTCCACTCCTGCTATGCTTAAGAAATTATTCATAGACTCTAAATAATTCGAGTTGCAGG
AAGGCGGCAAACGAGTGAAGCCCCAGGAGCTTACATAAGTAAGTGACTGGGGTGAACGAATGCAGCCGCA
GCACATGCAACTTGAAGTATCACCAGGCGTTTAAGGGCACCAATAACTGCCTTAAAAAAATTACGCCCCG
CCCTGCCACTCATCGCAGTACTGTTGTAATTCATTAAGCATTCTGCCGACATGGAAGCCATCACAAACGG
CATGATGAACCTGAATCGCCAGCGGCATCAGCACCTTGTCGCCTTGCGTATAATATTTGCCCATGGTGAA
AACGGGGGCGAAGAAGTTGTCCATATTGGCCACGTTTAAATCAAAACTGGTGAAACTCACCCAGGGATTG
GCTGAGACGAAAAACATATTCTCAATAAACCCTTTAGGGAAATAGGCCAGGTTTTCACCGTAACACGCCA
CATCTTGCGAATATATGTGTAGAAACTGCCGGAAATCGTCGTGGTATTCACTCCAGAGCGATGAAAACGT
TTCAGTTTGCTCATGGAAAACGGTGTAACAAGGGTGAACACTATCCCATATCACCAGCTCACCGTCTTTC
ATTGCCATACGGAATTCCGGATGAGCATTCATCAGGCGGGCAAGAATGTGAATAAAGGCCGGATAAAACT
TGTGCTTATTTTTCTTTACGGTCTTTAAAAAGGCCGTAATATCCAGCTGAACGGTCTGGTTATAGGTACA
TTGAGCAACTGACTGAAATGCCTCAAAATGTTCTTTACGATGCCATTGGGATATATCAACGGTGGTATAT
CCAGTGATTTTTTTCTCCATTTTAGCTTCCTTAGCTCCTGAAAATCTCGATAACTCAAAAAATACGCCCG
GTAGTGATCTTATTTCATTATGGTGAAAGTTGGAACCTCTTACGTGCCGATCAACGTCTCATTTTCGCCA
AAAGTTGGCCCAGGGCTTCCCGGTATCAACAGGGACACCAGGATTTATTTATTCTGCGAAGTGATCTTCC
GTCACAGGTATTTATTCGGCGCAAAGTGCGTCGGGTGATGCTGCCAACTTACTGATTTAGTGTATGATGG
TGTTTTTGAGGTGCTCCAGTGGCTTCTGTTTCTATCAGCTGTCCCTCCTGTTCAGCTACTGACGGGGTGG
TGCGTAACGGCAAAAGCACCGCCGGACATCAGCGCTAGCGGAGTGTATACTGGCTTACTATGTTGGCACT
GATGAGGGTGTCAGTGAAGTGCTTCATGTGGCAGGAGAAAAAAGGCTGCACCGGTGCGTCAGCAGAATAT
GTGATACAGGATATATTCCGCTTCCTCGCTCACTGACTCGCTACGCTCGGTCGTTCGACTGCGGCGAGCG
GAAATGGCTTACGAACGGGGCGGAGATTTCCTGGAAGATGCCAGGAAGATACTTAACAGGGAAGTGAGAG
GGCCGCGGCAAAGCCGTTTTTCCATAGGCTCCGCCCCCCTGACAAGCATCACGAAATCTGACGCTCAAAT
CAGTGGTGGCGAAACCCGACAGGACTATAAAGATACCAGGCGTTTCCCCCTGGCGGCTCCCTCGTGCGCT
CTCCTGTTCCTGCCTTTCGGTTTACCGGTGTCATTCCGCTGTTATGGCCGCGTTTGTCTCATTCCACGCC
TGACACTCAGTTCCGGGTAGGCAGTTCGCTCCAAGCTGGACTGTATGCACGAACCCCCCGTTCAGTCCGA
CCGCTGCGCCTTATCCGGTAACTATCGTCTTGAGTCCAACCCGGAAAGACATGCAAAAGCACCACTGGCA
GCAGCCACTGGTAATTGATTTAGAGGAGTTAGTCTTGAAGTCATGCGCCGGTTAAGGCTAAACTGAAAGG
ACAAGTTTTGGTGACTGCGCTCCTCCAAGCCAGTTACCTCGGTTCAAAGAGTTGGTAGCTCAGAGAACCT
TCGAAAAACCGCCCTGCAAGGCGGTTTTTTCGTTTTCAGAGCAAGAGATTACGCGCAGACCAAAACGATC
TCAAGAAGATCATCTTATTAATCAGATAAAATATTTCTAGATTTCAGTGCAATTTATCTCTTCAAATGTA
GCACCTGAAGTCAGCCCCATACGATATAAGTTGTAATTCTCATGTTTGACAGCTTATCATCGATAAGCTT
TAATGCGGTAGTTTATCACAGTTAAATTGCTAACGCAGTCAGGCACCGTGTATGAAATCTAACAATGCGC
TCATCGTCATCCTCGGCACCGTCACCCTGGATGCTGTAGGCATAGGCTTGGTTATGCCGGTACTGCCGGG
CCTCTTGCGGGATATCGTCCATTCCGACAGCATCGCCAGTCACTATGGCGTGCTGCTAGCGCTATATGCG
TTGATGCAATTTCTATGCGCACCCGTTCTCGGAGCACTGTCCGACCGCTTTGGCCGCCGCCCAGTCCTGC
TCGCTTCGCTACTTGGAGCCACTATCGACTACGCGATCATGGCGACCACACCCGTCCTGTGGATCTAAAG
GCACAGCGTCTCATGCTTCGCACAATGTAAAACTGCTTCAGAACCTGGCGAGAGCTATCCGCGCGGTCTA
CGGTTAACTGATACTAAAAGACAATTCAGCGGGTAACCTTGCAATGGTGAGTGGCAGTAAAGCGGGCGTT
TCGCCTCATCGCGAAATAGAAGTAATGAGACAATCCATTGACGATCACCTGGCTGGCCTGTTACCTGAAA
CCGACAGCCAGGATATCGTCAGCCTTGCGATGCGTGAAGGCGTCATGGCACCCGGTAAACGGATCCGTCC
GCTGCTGATGCTGCTGGCCGCCCGCGACCTCCGCTACCAGGGCAGTATGCCTACGCTGCTCGATCTCGCC
TGCGCCGTTGAACTGACCCATACCGCGTCGCTGATGCTCGACGACATGCCCTGCATGGACAACGCCGAGC
TGCGCCGCGGTCAGCCCACTACCCACAAAAAATTTGGTGAGAGCGTGGCGATCCTTGCCTCCGTTGGGCT
GCTCTCTAAAGCCTTTGGTCTGATCGCCGCCACCGGCGATCTGCCGGGGGAGAGGCGTGCCCAGGCGGTC
AACGAGCTCTCTACCGCCGTGGGCGTGCAGGGCCTGGTACTGGGGCAGTTTCGCGATCTTAACGATGCCG
CCCTCGACCGTACCCCTGACGCTATCCTCAGCACCAACCACCTCAAGACCGGCATTCTGTTCAGCGCGAT
GCTGCAGATCGTCGCCATTGCTTCCGCCTCGTCGCCGAGCACGCGAGAGACGCTGCACGCCTTCGCCCTC
GACTTCGGCCAGGCGTTTCAACTGCTGGACGATCTGCGTGACGATCACCCGGAAACCGGTAAAGATCGCA
ATAAGGACGCGGGAAAATCGACGCTGGTCAACCGGCTGGGCGCAGACGCGGCCCGGCAAAAGCTGCGCGA
GCATATTGATTCCGCCGACAAACACCTCACTTTTGCCTGTCCGCAGGGCGGCGCCATCCGACAGTTTATG
CATCTGTGGTTTGGCCATCACCTTGCCGACTGGTCACCGGTCATGAAAATCGCCTGATACCGCCCTTTTG
GGTTCAAGCAGTACATAACGATGGAACCACATTACAGGAGTAGTGATGAATGAAGGACGAGCGCCTTGTT
CAGCGTAAGAACGATCATCTGGATATCGTTCTCGACCCCCGTCGCGCCGTAACTCAGGCTAGCGCAGGTT
TTGAGCGCTGGCGCTTTACCCACTGCGCCCTGCCAGAGCTGAATTTTAGCGACATCACGCTGGAAACCAC
CTTCCTGAATCGGCAGCTACAGGCTCCGCTGCTGATCAGCTCCATGACCGGCGGCGTTGAGCGCTCGCGC
CATATCAACCGCCACCTCGCCGAGGCGGCGCAGGTGCTAAAAATTGCGATGGGGGTGGGCTCCCAGCGCG
TCGCCATTGAGAGCGACGCGGGCTTAGGGCTGGATAAAACCCTGCGGCAGCTGGCTCCGGACGTGCCGCT
GCTGGCGAACCTCGGCGCGGCGCAGCTGACCGGCAGAAAAGGTATTGATTACGCCCGACGGGCCGTGGAG
ATGATCGAGGCGGATGCGCTGATTGTGCACCTAAACCCGCTGCAGGAGGCGCTACAGCCCGGCGGCGATC
GCGACTGGCGCGGACGGCTGGCGGCTATTGAAACTCTGGTCCGCGAGCTGCCCGTTCCGCTGGTGGTGAA
AGAGGTGGGAGCCGGTATCTCCCGAACCGTGGCCGGGCAGCTGATCGATGCCGGCGTTACCGTGATTGAC
GTCGCGGGCGCGGGCGGCACCAGCTGGGCCGCCGTTGAAGGCGAGCGGGCGGCCACCGAGCAGCAGCGCA
GCGTGGCCAACGTCTTTGCCGACTGGGGGATCCCCACCGCTGAGGCGCTGGTTGACATTGCCGAGGCCTG
GCCGCAGATGCCCCTTATTGCCTCGGGCGGGATTAAAAACGGCGTCGACGCGGCGAAAGCGCTGCGGCTC
GGCGCGTGCATGGTAGGGCAGGCCGCCGCCGTGCTCGGCAGCGCAGGCGTCTCCACGGAGAAGGTGATCG
ATCACTTCAACGTGATTATTGAGCAGCTGCGGGTGGCCTGCTTCTGCACCGGCAGCCGCAGCCTGAGCGA
TCTAAAGCAGGCTGATATCCGCTATGTGCGGGATACGCCATGAGCCATTTTGCCATTGTGGCACCGCCGC
TCTACAGTCATGCGGTGGCGCTGCATGCCCTGGCGCTGGAGATGGCCCAACGCGGCCACCGGTAATTGAT
TTAGAGGAGTTAGTCTTGAAGTCATGCGCCGGTTAAGGCTAAACTGAAAGGACAAGTTTTGGTGACTGCG
CTCCTCCAAGCCAGTTACCTCGGTTCAAAGAGTTGGTAGCTCAGAGAACCTTCGAAAAACCGCCCTGCAA
GGCGGTTTTTTCGTTTTCAGAGCAAGAGATTACGCGCAGACCAAAACGATCTCAAGAAGATCATCTTATT
AATCAGATAAAATATTTCTAGATTTCAGTGCAATTTATCTCTTCAAATGTAGCACCTGAAGTCAGCCCCA
TACGATATAAGTTGTAATTCTCATGTTTGACAGCTTATCATCGATAAGCTCGACCAGCCGCGCTACGTTG
CCGAGGCTAATCTGGTGATCACCCACGGCGGTCTCAATACCGTACTGGATGCGCTGGCTGCCGCGACGCC
GGTGCTGGCGGTGCCACTCTCTTTCGACCAGCCCGCCGTGGCTGCCCGGCTGGTCTATAACGGGCTGGGT
CGCCGGGTATCGCGCTTTGCCAGACAGCAGACGCTGGCGGATGAGATTGCCCAACTGCTGGGGGATGAGA
CGCTGCATCAGCGTCTGGCGACGGCCCGCCAGCAGCTTAACGACGCCGGGGGCACGCCCCGTGCGGCGAC
CCTGATTGAACAGGCCATAGCAGGGAGTGAGAGCGTATCGTGAGGGATCTGATTTTAGTCGGCGGCGGCC
TGGCCAACGGGCTGATCGCCTGGCGTCTGCGCCAGCGCTACCCGCAGCTTAACCTGCTGCTGATCGAGGC
CGGGGAGCAGCCCGGCGGGAACCATACCTGGTCATTCCATGAAGACGATCTGACTCCCGGGCAGCACGCC
TGGCTGGCCCCGCTGGTGGCCCACGCCTGGCCGGGCTATGAGGTGCAGTTTCCCGATCTTCGCCGTCGCC
TCGCGCGCGGCTACTACTCCATTACCTCAGAGCGCTTTGCCGAGGCCCTGCATCAGGCGCTGGGGGAGAA
CATCTGGCTAAACTGTTCGGTGAGCGAGGTGTTACCCAATAGCGTGCGCCTTGCCAACGGTGAGGCGCTG
CTTGCCGGAGCGGTGATTGACGGACGCGGCGTGACCGCCAGTTCGGCGATGCAAACCGGCTATCAGCTCT
TTCTTGGTCAGCAGTGGCGGCTGACACAGCCCCACGGCCTGACCGTACCGATCCTGATGGATGCCACGGT
GGCGCAGCAGCAGGGCTATCGCTTTGTCTACACGCTGCCGCTCTCCGCCGACACGCTGCTGATCGAGGAT
ACGCGCTACGCCAATGTCCCGCAGCGTGATGATAATGCCCTACGCCAGACGGTTACCGACTATGCTCACA
GCAAAGGGTGGCAGCTGGCCCAGCTTGAACGCGAGGAGACCGGCTGTCTGCCGATTACCCTGGCGGGTGA
CATCCAGGCTCTGTGGGCCGATGCGCCGGGCGTGCCGCGCTCGGGAATGCGGGCTGGGCTATTTCACCCT
ACCACTGGCTATTCGCTGCCGCTGGCGGTGGCCCTTGCCGACGCGATTGCCGACAGCCCGCGGCTGGGCA
GCGTTCCGCTCTATCAGCTCACCCGGCAGTTTGCCGAACGCCACTGGCGCAGGCAGGGATTCTTCCGCCT
GCTGAACCGGATGCTTTTCCTGGCCGGGCGCGAGGAGAACCGCTGGCGGGTGATGCAGCGCTTTTATGGG
CTGCCGGAGCCCACCGTAGAGCGCTTTTACGCCGGTCGGCTCTCTCTCTTTGATAAGGCCCGCATTTTGA
CGGGCAAGCCACCGGTTCCGCTGGGCGAAGCCTGGCGGGCGGCGCTGAACCATTTTCCTGACAGACGAGA
TAAAGGATGAAAAAAACCGTTGTGATTGGCGCAGGCTTTGGTGGCCTGGCGCTGGCGATTCGCCTGCAGG
CGGCAGGGATCCCAACCGTACTGCTGGAGCAGCGGGACAAGCCCGGCGGTCGGGCCTACGTCTGGCATGA
CCAGGGCTTTACCTTTGACGCCGGGCCGACGGTGATCACCGATCCTACCGCGCTTGAGGCGCTGTTCACC
CTGGCCGGCAGGCGCATGGAGGATTACGTCAGGCTGCTGCCGGTAAAACCCTTCTACCGACTCTGCTGGG
AGTCCGGGAAGACCCTCGACTATGCTAACGACAGCGCCGAGCTTGAGGCGCAGATTACCCAGTTCAACCC
CCGCGACGTCGAGGGCTACCGGCGCTTTCTGGCTTACTCCCAGGCGGTATTCCAGGAGGGATATTTGCGC
CTCGGCAGCGTGCCGTTCCTCTCTTTTCGCGACATGCTGCGCGCCGGGCCGCAGCTGCTTAAGCTCCAGG
CGTGGCAGAGCGTCTACCAGTCGGTTTCGCGCTTTATTGAGGATGAGCATCTGCGGCAGGCCTTCTCGTT
CCACTCCCTGCTGGTAGGCGGCAACCCCTTCACCACCTCGTCCATCTACACCCTGATCCACGCCCTTGAG
CGGGAGTGGGGGGTCTGGTTCCCTGAGGGCGGCACCGGGGCGCTGGTGAACGGCATGGTGAAGCTGTTTA
CCGATCTGGGCGGGGAGATCGAACTCAACGCCCGGGTCGAAGAGCTGGTGGTGGCCGATAACCGCGTAAG
CCAGGTCCGGCTGGCGGATGGTCGGATCTTTGACACCGACGCCGTAGCCTCGAACGCTGACGTGGTGAAC
ACCTATAAAAAGCTGCTCGGCCACCATCCGGTGGGGCAGAAGCGGGCGGCAGCGCTGGAGCGCAAGAGCA
TGAGCAACTCGCTGTTTGTGCTCTACTTCGGCCTGAACCAGCCTCATTCCCAGCTGGCGCACCATACCAT
CTGTTTTGGTCCCCGCTACCGGGAGCTGATCGACGAGATCTTTACCGGCAGCGCGCTGGCGGATGACTTC
TCGCTCTACCTGCACTCGCCCTGCGTGACCGATCCCTCGCTCGCGCCTCCCGGCTGCGCCAGCTTCTACG
TGCTGGCCCCGGTGCCGCATCTTGGCAACGCGCCGCTGGACTGGGCGCAGGAGGGGCCGAAGCTGCGCGA
CCGCATCTTTGACTACCTTGAAGAGCGCTATATGCCCGGCCTGCGTAGCCAGCTGGTGACCCAGCGGATC
TTTACCCCGGCAGACTTCCACGACACGCTGGATGCGCATCTGGGATCGGCCTTCTCCATCGAGCCGCTGC
TGACCCAAAGCGCCTGGTTCCGCCCGCACAACCGCGACAGCGACATTGCCAACCTCTACCTGGTGGGCGC
AGGTACTCACCCTGGGGCGGGCATTCCTGGCGTAGTGGCCTCGGCGAAAGCCACCGCCAGCCTGATGATT
GAGGATCTGCAATGAGCCAACCGCCGCTGCTTGACCACGCCACGCAGACCATGGCCAACGGCTCGAAAAG
TTTTGCCACCGCTGCGAAGCTGTTCGACCCGGCCACCCGCCGTAGCGTGCTGATGCTCTACACCTGGTGC
CGCCACTGCGATGACGTCATTGACGACCAGACCCACGGCTTCGCCAGCGAGGCCGCGGCGGAGGAGGAGG
CCACCCAGCGCCTGGCCCGGCTGCGCACGCTGACCCTGGCGGCGTTTGAAGGGGCCGAGATGCAGGATCC
GGCCTTCGCTGCCTTTCAGGAGGTGGCGCTGACCCACGGTATTACGCCCCGCATGGCGCTCGATCACCTC
GACGGCTTTGCGATGGACGTGGCTCAGACCCGCTATGTCACCTTTGAGGATACGCTGCGCTACTGCTATC
ACGTGGCGGGCGTGGTGGGTCTGATGATGGCCAGGGTGATGGGCGTGCGGGATGAGCGGGTGCTGGATCG
CGCCTGCGATCTGGGGCTGGCCTTCCAGCTGACGAATATCGCCCGGGATATTATTGACGATGCGGCTATT
GACCGCTGCTATCTGCCCGCCGAGTGGCTGCAGGATGCCGGGCTGACCCCGGAGAACTATGCCGCGCGGG
AGAATCGGGCCGCGCTGGCGCGGGTGGCGGAGCGGCTTATTGATGCCGCAGAGCCGTACTACATCTCCTC
CCAGGCCGGGCTACACGATCTGCCGCCGCGCTGCGCCTGGGCGATCGCCACCGCCCGCAGCGTCTACCGG
GAGATCGGTATTAAGGTAAAAGCGGCGGGAGGCAGCGCCTGGGATCGCCGCCAGCACACCAGCAAAGGTG
AAAAAATTGCCATGCTGATGGCGG
